Addgene plasmid #170365: pLV.U6gT28.4.EFS-NS.H2B-RFP
Purpose: Plasmid used for Crispr/cas9 based disruption of mouse Trim28, guide targeting exon 4. Expressing nuclear RFP.
Depositing lab: Johan Jakobsson. Depositing organization: Lund University. Publication: Activation of endogenous retroviruses during brain development causes an inflammatory response. Jonsson ME, Garza R, Sharma Y, Petri R, Sodersten E, Johansson JG, Johansson PA, Atacho DA, Pircs K, Madsen S, Yudovich D, Ramakrishnan R, Holmberg J, Larsson J, Jern P, Jakobsson J. EMBO J. 2021 Mar 1:e106423. doi: 10.15252/embj.2020106423. PubMed 33644903.
Backbone
  Vector backbone: pLV
  Vector type: Lentiviral
Growth in bacteria
  Bacterial resistance: Ampicillin, 100 μg/mL
  Growth temperature: 37°C
  Growth strain: NEB Stable
  Copy number: High Copy
Gene/Insert
  Gene/Insert name: H2B-RFP (alt name: H2B-mCherry)
  gRNA/shRNA sequence: GGTCCTTGTGAGCGTTGAGC
  Species: Synthetic
  Promoter: EFS-NS
  Cloning method: Unknown
  Sequencing primers: 5′ aaagtgatgtcgtgtactgg
Terms and licenses: Academic/Nonprofit Terms; Industry Terms: Not Available to Industry
How to cite: pLV.U6gT28.4.EFS-NS.H2B-RFP was a gift from Johan Jakobsson (Addgene plasmid # 170365 ; http://n2t.net/addgene:170365 ; RRID:Addgene_170365)
