[The description below was written by a language model from this plasmid's Addgene catalogue record and pLannotate feature annotations shown in this document.]
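Description:
pLV.U6gT28.4.EFS-NS.H2B-RFP is a third-generation-style, self-inactivating HIV-1 lentiviral transfer plasmid (about 9.3 kb) on a pLV backbone. It delivers a CRISPR guide RNA against mouse Trim28 together with a nuclear red fluorescent marker. It is maintained in E. coli through a high-copy ColE1/pUC-type origin and an ampicillin resistance gene, and the backbone also carries an f1 origin. Outside the viral region there is an SV40/EM7-driven BleoR cassette with an SV40 polyadenylation signal. Because this cassette lies beyond the 3' LTR, it would not be packaged into virus.

The viral genome is transcribed from a CMV enhancer/promoter fused to a truncated 5' LTR. It contains the Ψ packaging signal with a gag fragment, the RRE for Rev-dependent export, and a cPPT/CTS, and it ends in a ΔU3 3' LTR followed by a bGH polyadenylation signal. Between the LTRs sit two expression units. In the first, a human U6 Pol III promoter drives a guide targeting exon 4 of Trim28, joined to the Streptococcus pyogenes Cas9 gRNA scaffold. In the second, the short EF-1α core promoter (EFS-NS) drives human histone H2B fused to mCherry, with a WPRE downstream to enhance transcript expression. The histone fusion tethers the fluorescence to chromatin, so transduced cells can be recognised by their red nuclei.

No Cas9 coding sequence is annotated, so the nuclease must be supplied separately, for example from a Cas9-expressing cell line or animal or from a second vector. The record describes the plasmid as a tool for CRISPR/Cas9-based disruption of Trim28, and the associated publication concerns endogenous retrovirus activation during brain development.
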