Features (pLannotate 1.2.2; 33 found; start..end, strand, type, name):
     31..83      -  misc_feature   bom (fragment): basis of mobility region from pBR322
    238..617     +  enhancer       CMV enhancer: human cytomegalovirus immediate early enhancer
    618..817     +  promoter       CMV promoter: human cytomegalovirus (CMV) immediate early promoter
    835..1015    +  LTR            5' LTR (truncated): truncated 5' long terminal repeat (LTR) from HIV-1
   1062..1187    +  misc_feature   HIV-1 Ψ: packaging signal of human immunodeficiency virus type 1
   1171..1534    +  CDS            HIV-1 gag (fragment): gag protein from human immunodeficiency virus 1; gag
   1680..1913    +  misc_feature   RRE: The Rev response element (RRE) of HIV-1 allows for Rev-dependent mRNA export from the nucleus to the cytoplasm.
   2290..2390    +  CDS            Rev (fragment): human immunodeficiency virus 1 (HIV-1) Rev protein; rev; enhances nuclear export of unspliced and incompletely spliced viral mRNAs
   2440..2557    +  misc_feature   cPPT/CTS: central polypurine tract and central termination sequence of HIV-1
   2608..2848    +  promoter       U6 promoter: RNA polymerase III promoter for human U6 snRNA
   2878..2953    +  misc_RNA       gRNA scaffold: guide RNA scaffold for the Streptococcus pyogenes CRISPR/Cas9 system
   2971..2989    +  CDS            small t antigen (fragment): SV40 (simian virus 40) small t antigen
   3015..3226    +  promoter       EF-1α core promoter: core promoter for human elongation factor EF-1α
   3246..3623    +  CDS            H2BC3: H2B1B_HUMAN - Also known as H2BFF, HIST1H2BB Experimental evidence at protein level: Swiss-Prot protein existence level 1. Core component of nucleosome. Nucleosomes wrap and compact DNA into chromatin, limiting DNA accessibility to the cellular machineries which require DNA as a template. Histones thereby play a central role in transcription regulation, DNA repair, DNA replication and chromosomal stability. DNA accessibility is regulated via a complex set of post-translational modifications of histones, also called histone code, and nucleosome remodeling. From Homo sapiens (Human).
   3642..4351    +  CDS            mCherry (fragment): monomeric derivative of DsRed fluorescent protein (Shaner et al., 2004) mammalian codon-optimized
   4371..4959    +  misc_feature   WPRE: woodchuck hepatitis virus posttranscriptional regulatory element
   5010..5029    +  misc_feature   cPPT/CTS (fragment): central polypurine tract and central termination sequence of HIV-1
   5031..5264    +  LTR            3' LTR (ΔU3): self-inactivating 3' long terminal repeat (LTR) from HIV-1
   5296..5520    +  polyA_signal   bGH poly(A) signal: bovine growth hormone polyadenylation signal
   5524..5545    +  promoter       SV40 promoter (fragment): SV40 enhancer and early promoter
   5566..5994    +  rep_origin     f1 ori (sequence partly withheld): f1 bacteriophage origin of replication; arrow indicates direction of (+) strand synthesis
   6008..6337    +  promoter       SV40 promoter: SV40 enhancer and early promoter
   6385..6432    +  promoter       EM7 promoter: synthetic bacterial promoter&nbsp
   6451..6825    +  CDS            BleoR: antibiotic-binding protein; Sh ble from Streptoalloteichus hindustanus; confers resistance to bleomycin, phleomycin, and Zeocin™
   6835..6960    +  CDS            ble (fragment): BLE_KLEPN - Experimental evidence at protein level: Swiss-Prot protein existence level 1. Binding protein with a strong affinity to the bleomycin family of antibiotics. Binds to CL990; an antimitotic-antibiotic compound. From Klebsiella pneumoniae.
   6955..7076    +  polyA_signal   SV40 poly(A) signal: SV40 polyadenylation signal
   7149..7165    -  protein_bind   lac operator: The lac repressor binds to the lac operator to inhibit transcription in E. coli. This inhibition can be relieved by adding lactose or isopropyl-β-D-thiogalactopyranoside (IPTG). lac repressor encoded by lacI
   7173..7203    -  promoter       lac promoter: promoter for the E. coli lac operon
   7218..7239    -  protein_bind   CAP binding site: CAP binding activates transcription in the presence of cAMP. E. coli catabolite activator protein
   7252..7344    -  CDS            lacI (fragment): lac repressor; lacI; The lac repressor binds to the lac operator to inhibit transcription in E. coli. This inhibition can be relieved by adding lactose or isopropyl-β-D-thiogalactopyranoside (IPTG).
   7527..8115    -  rep_origin     ori: high-copy-number ColE1/pMB1/pBR322/pUC origin of replication
   8286..9146    -  CDS            AmpR: β-lactamase; bla; confers resistance to ampicillin, carbenicillin, and related antibiotics
   9147..9251    -  promoter       AmpR promoter: bla
>Addgene plasmid #170365 | pLV.U6gT28.4.EFS-NS.H2B-RFP | addgene full sequence | sequence record 336081 | Addgene NGS Result
GTCGACGGATCGGGAGATCTCCCGATCCCCTATGGTGCACTCTCAGTACAATCTGCTCTGATGCCGCATA
GTTAAGCCAGTATCTGCTCCCTGCTTGTGTGTTGGAGGTCGCTGAGTAGTGCGCGAGCAAAATTTAAGCT
ACAACAAGGCAAGGCTTGACCGACAATTGCATGAAGAATCTGCTTAGGGTTAGGCGTTTTGCGCTGCTTC
GCGATGTACGGGCCAGATATACGCGTTGACATTGATTATTGACTAGTTATTAATAGTAATCAATTACGGG
GTCATTAGTTCATAGCCCATATATGGAGTTCCGCGTTACATAACTTACGGTAAATGGCCCGCCTGGCTGA
CCGCCCAACGACCCCCGCCCATTGACGTCAATAATGACGTATGTTCCCATAGTAACGCCAATAGGGACTT
TCCATTGACGTCAATGGGTGGAGTATTTACGGTAAACTGCCCACTTGGCAGTACATCAAGTGTATCATAT
GCCAAGTACGCCCCCTATTGACGTCAATGACGGTAAATGGCCCGCCTGGCATTATGCCCAGTACATGACC
TTATGGGACTTTCCTACTTGGCAGTACATCTACGTATTAGTCATCGCTATTACCATGGTGATGCGGTTTT
GGCAGTACATCAATGGGCGTGGATAGCGGTTTGACTCACGGGGATTTCCAAGTCTCCACCCCATTGACGT
CAATGGGAGTTTGTTTTGGCACCAAAATCAACGGGACTTTCCAAAATGTCGTAACAACTCCGCCCCATTG
ACGCAAATGGGCGGTAGGCGTGTACGGTGGGAGGTCTATATAAGCAGCGCGTTTTGCCTGTACTGGGTCT
CTCTGGTTAGACCAGATCTGAGCCTGGGAGCTCTCTGGCTAACTAGGGAACCCACTGCTTAAGCCTCAAT
AAAGCTTGCCTTGAGTGCTTCAAGTAGTGTGTGCCCGTCTGTTGTGTGACTCTGGTAACTAGAGATCCCT
CAGACCCTTTTAGTCAGTGTGGAAAATCTCTAGCAGTGGCGCCCGAACAGGGACTTGAAAGCGAAAGGGA
AACCAGAGGAGCTCTCTCGACGCAGGACTCGGCTTGCTGAAGCGCGCACGGCAAGAGGCGAGGGGCGGCG
ACTGGTGAGTACGCCAAAAATTTTGACTAGCGGAGGCTAGAAGGAGAGAGATGGGTGCGAGAGCGTCAGT
ATTAAGCGGGGGAGAATTAGATCGCGATGGGAAAAAATTCGGTTAAGGCCAGGGGGAAAGAAAAAATATA
AATTAAAACATATAGTATGGGCAAGCAGGGAGCTAGAACGATTCGCAGTTAATCCTGGCCTGTTAGAAAC
ATCAGAAGGCTGTAGACAAATACTGGGACAGCTACAACCATCCCTTCAGACAGGATCAGAAGAACTTAGA
TCATTATATAATACAGTAGCAACCCTCTATTGTGTGCATCAAAGGATAGAGATAAAAGACACCAAGGAAG
CTTTAGACAAGATAGAGGAAGAGCAAAACAAAAGTAAGACCACCGCACAGCAAGCGGCCGCTGATCTTCA
GACCTGGAGGAGGAGATATGAGGGACAATTGGAGAAGTGAATTATATAAATATAAAGTAGTAAAAATTGA
ACCATTAGGAGTAGCACCCACCAAGGCAAAGAGAAGAGTGGTGCAGAGAGAAAAAAGAGCAGTGGGAATA
GGAGCTTTGTTCCTTGGGTTCTTGGGAGCAGCAGGAAGCACTATGGGCGCAGCGTCAATGACGCTGACGG
TACAGGCCAGACAATTATTGTCTGGTATAGTGCAGCAGCAGAACAATTTGCTGAGGGCTATTGAGGCGCA
ACAGCATCTGTTGCAACTCACAGTCTGGGGCATCAAGCAGCTCCAGGCAAGAATCCTGGCTGTGGAAAGA
TACCTAAAGGATCAACAGCTCCTGGGGATTTGGGGTTGCTCTGGAAAACTCATTTGCACCACTGCTGTGC
CTTGGAATGCTAGTTGGAGTAATAAATCTCTGGAACAGATTTGGAATCACACGACCTGGATGGAGTGGGA
CAGAGAAATTAACAATTACACAAGCTTAATACACTCCTTAATTGAAGAATCGCAAAACCAGCAAGAAAAG
AATGAACAAGAATTATTGGAATTAGATAAATGGGCAAGTTTGTGGAATTGGTTTAACATAACAAATTGGC
TGTGGTATATAAAATTATTCATAATGATAGTAGGAGGCTTGGTAGGTTTAAGAATAGTTTTTGCTGTACT
TTCTATAGTGAATAGAGTTAGGCAGGGATATTCACCATTATCGTTTCAGACCCACCTCCCAACCCCGAGG
GGACCCGACAGGCCCGAAGGAATAGAAGAAGAAGGTGGAGAGAGAGACAGAGACAGATCCATTCGATTAG
TGAACGGATCGGCACTGCGTGCGCCAATTCTGCAGACAAATGGCAGTATTCATCCACAATTTTAAAAGAA
AAGGGGGGATTGGGGGGTACAGTGCAGGGGAAAGAATAGTAGACATAATAGCAACAGACATACAAACTAA
AGAATTACAAAAACAAATTACAAAAATTCAAAATTTTCGGGTTTATTACAGGGACAGCAGAGATCCAGTT
TGGTTAATTAAGGTACCGAGGGCCTATTTCCCATGATTCCTTCATATTTGCATATACGATACAAGGCTGT
TAGAGAGATAATTAGAATTAATTTGACTGTAAACACAAAGATATTAGTACAAAATACGTGACGTAGAAAG
TAATAATTTCTTGGGTAGTTTGCAGTTTTAAAATTATGTTTTAAAATGGACTATCATATGCTTACCGTAA
CTTGAAAGTATTTCGATTTCTTGGCTTTATATATCTTGTGGAAAGGACGAAACACCGGGTCCTTGTGAGC
GTTGAGCGTTTTAGAGCTAGAAATAGCAAGTTAAAATAAGGCTAGTCCGTTATCAACTTGAAAAAGTGGC
ACCGAGTCGGTGCTTTTTTGAATTCGCTAGCTAGGTCTTGAAAGGAGTGGGAATTGGCTCCGGTGCCCGT
CAGTGGGCAGAGCGCACATCGCCCACAGTCCCCGAGAAGTTGGGGGGAGGGGTCGGCAATTGATCCGGTG
CCTAGAGAAGGTGGCGCGGGGTAAACTGGGAAAGTGATGTCGTGTACTGGCTCCGCCTTTTTCCCGAGGG
TGGGGGAGAACCGTATATAAGTGCAGTAGTCGCCGTGAACGTTCTTTTTCGCAACGGGTTTGCCGCCAGA
ACACAGGACCGGTTCTAGAGCCACCATGCCTGAACCCTCTAAGTCTGCTCCAGCCCCTAAAAAGGGTTCT
AAGAAGGCTATCACTAAGGCGCAGAAGAAGGATGGTAAGAAGCGTAAGCGCAGCCGCAAGGAGAGCTATT
CTATCTATGTGTACAAGGTTCTGAAGCAGGTCCACCCCGACACCGGCATCTCATCCAAGGCCATGGGGAT
CATGAACTCCTTCGTCAACGACATCTTCGAGCGCATCGCGGGCGAGGCTTCTCGCCTGGCTCACTACAAT
AAGCGCTCGACCATCACCTCCAGGGAGATTCAGACGGCTGTGCGCCTGCTGCTGCCTGGGGAGCTGGCTA
AGCATGCTGTGTCCGAGGGCACTAAGGCAGTTACCAAGTACACTAGCTCTAAGGATCCACCGGTCGCCAC
CATGGTGAGCAAGGGCGAGGAGGATAACATGGCCATCATCAAGGAGTTCATGCGCTTCAAGGTGCACATG
GAGGGCTCCGTGAACGGCCACGAGTTCGAGATCGAGGGCGAGGGCGAGGGCCGCCCCTACGAGGGCACCC
AGACCGCCAAGCTGAAGGTGACCAAGGGTGGCCCCCTGCCCTTCGCCTGGGACATCCTGTCCCCTCAGTT
CATGTACGGCTCCAAGGCCTACGTGAAGCACCCCGCCGACATCCCCGACTACTTGAAGCTGTCCTTCCCC
GAGGGCTTCAAGTGGGAGCGCGTGATGAACTTCGAGGACGGCGGCGTGGTGACCGTGACCCAGGACTCCT
CCCTGCAGGACGGCGAGTTCATCTACAAGGTGAAGCTGCGCGGCACCAACTTCCCCTCCGACGGCCCCGT
AATGCAGAAGAAGACCATGGGCTGGGAGGCCTCCTCCGAGCGGATGTACCCCGAGGACGGCGCCCTGAAG
GGCGAGATCAAGCAGAGGCTGAAGCTGAAGGACGGCGGCCACTACGACGCTGAGGTCAAGACCACCTACA
AGGCCAAGAAGCCCGTGCAGCTGCCCGGCGCCTACAACGTCAACATCAAGTTGGGCATCACCTCCCACAA
CGAGGACTACACCATCGTGGAACAGTACGAACGCGCCGAGGGCCGCCACTCCACCGGCGGCATGGACGAG
CTGTACAAGTAAACTAGTGGATCCGTCGACAATCAACCTCTGGATTACAAAATTTGTGAAAGATTGACTG
GTATTCTTAACTATGTTGCTCCTTTTACGCTATGTGGATACGCTGCTTTAATGCCTTTGTATCATGCTAT
TGCTTCCCGTATGGCTTTCATTTTCTCCTCCTTGTATAAATCCTGGTTGCTGTCTCTTTATGAGGAGTTG
TGGCCCGTTGTCAGGCAACGTGGCGTGGTGTGCACTGTGTTTGCTGACGCAACCCCCACTGGTTGGGGCA
TTGCCACCACCTGTCAGCTCCTTTCCGGGACTTTCGCTTTCCCCCTCCCTATTGCCACGGCGGAACTCAT
CGCCGCCTGCCTTGCCCGCTGCTGGACAGGGGCTCGGCTGTTGGGCACTGACAATTCCGTGGTGTTGTCG
GGGAAGCTGACGTCCTTTCCATGGCTGCTCGCCTGTGTTGCCACCTGGATTCTGCGCGGGACGTCCTTCT
GCTACGTCCCTTCGGCCCTCAATCCAGCGGACCTTCCTTCCCGCGGCCTGCTGCCGGCTCTGCGGCCTCT
TCCGCGTCTTCGCCTTCGCCCTCAGACGAGTCGGATCTCCCTTTGGGCCGCCTCCCCGCGTCGACTTTAA
GACCAATGACTTACAAGGCAGCTGTAGATCTTAGCCACTTTTTAAAAGAAAAGGGGGGACTGGAAGGGCT
AATTCACTCCCAACGAAGACAAGATCTGCTTTTTGCTTGTACTGGGTCTCTCTGGTTAGACCAGATCTGA
GCCTGGGAGCTCTCTGGCTAACTAGGGAACCCACTGCTTAAGCCTCAATAAAGCTTGCCTTGAGTGCTTC
AAGTAGTGTGTGCCCGTCTGTTGTGTGACTCTGGTAACTAGAGATCCCTCAGACCCTTTTAGTCAGTGTG
GAAAATCTCTAGCAGGGCCCGTTTAAACCCGCTGATCAGCCTCGACTGTGCCTTCTAGTTGCCAGCCATC
TGTTGTTTGCCCCTCCCCCGTGCCTTCCTTGACCCTGGAAGGTGCCACTCCCACTGTCCTTTCCTAATAA
AATGAGGAAATTGCATCGCATTGTCTGAGTAGGTGTCATTCTATTCTGGGGGGTGGGGTGGGGCAGGACA
GCAAGGGGGAGGATTGGGAAGACAATAGCAGGCATGCTGGGGATGCGGTGGGCTCTATGGCTTCTGAGGC
GGAAAGAACCAGCTGGGGCTCTAGGGGGTATCCCC
[124 nt withheld, positions 5566-5689]
C
[91 nt withheld, positions 5691-5781]
A
[49 nt withheld, positions 5783-5831]
CCTTTGACGTTGGAGTCCACGTTCTTT
[37 nt withheld, positions 5859-5895]
ACCCTATCTCGGTCTATTCTTTTGATTTATAAGGGATTTTGCCGATTTCGGCCTATTGGTTAAAAAATGA
GCTGATTTAACAAAAATTTAACGCGAATTAATTCTGTGGAATGTGTGTCAGTTAGGGTGTGGAAAGTCCC
CAGGCTCCCCAGCAGGCAGAAGTATGCAAAGCATGCATCTCAATTAGTCAGCAACCAGGTGTGGAAAGTC
CCCAGGCTCCCCAGCAGGCAGAAGTATGCAAAGCATGCATCTCAATTAGTCAGCAACCATAGTCCCGCCC
CTAACTCCGCCCATCCCGCCCCTAACTCCGCCCAGTTCCGCCCATTCTCCGCCCCATGGCTGACTAATTT
TTTTTATTTATGCAGAGGCCGAGGCCGCCTCTGCCTCTGAGCTATTCCAGAAGTAGTGAGGAGGCTTTTT
TGGAGGCCTAGGCTTTTGCAAAAAGCTCCCGGGAGCTTGTATATCCATTTTCGGATCTGATCAGCACGTG
TTGACAATTAATCATCGGCATAGTATATCGGCATAGTATAATACGACAAGGTGAGGAACTAAACCATGGC
CAAGTTGACCAGTGCCGTTCCGGTGCTCACCGCGCGCGACGTCGCCGGAGCGGTCGAGTTCTGGACCGAC
CGGCTCGGGTTCTCCCGGGACTTCGTGGAGGACGACTTCGCCGGTGTGGTCCGGGACGACGTGACCCTGT
TCATCAGCGCGGTCCAGGACCAGGTGGTGCCGGACAACACCCTGGCCTGGGTGTGGGTGCGCGGCCTGGA
CGAGCTGTACGCCGAGTGGTCGGAGGTCGTGTCCACGAACTTCCGGGACGCCTCCGGGCCGGCCATGACC
GAGATCGGCGAGCAGCCGTGGGGGCGGGAGTTCGCCCTGCGCGACCCGGCCGGCAACTGCGTGCACTTCG
TGGCCGAGGAGCAGGACTGACACGTGCTACGAGATTTCGATTCCACCGCCGCCTTCTATGAAAGGTTGGG
CTTCGGAATCGTTTTCCGGGACGCCGGCTGGATGATCCTCCAGCGCGGGGATCTCATGCTGGAGTTCTTC
GCCCACCCCAACTTGTTTATTGCAGCTTATAATGGTTACAAATAAAGCAATAGCATCACAAATTTCACAA
ATAAAGCATTTTTTTCACTGCATTCTAGTTGTGGTTTGTCCAAACTCATCAATGTATCTTATCATGTCTG
TATACCGTCGACCTCTAGCTAGAGCTTGGCGTAATCATGGTCATAGCTGTTTCCTGTGTGAAATTGTTAT
CCGCTCACAATTCCACACAACATACGAGCCGGAAGCATAAAGTGTAAAGCCTGGGGTGCCTAATGAGTGA
GCTAACTCACATTAATTGCGTTGCGCTCACTGCCCGCTTTCCAGTCGGGAAACCTGTCGTGCCAGCTGCA
TTAATGAATCGGCCAACGCGCGGGGAGAGGCGGTTTGCGTATTGGGCGCTCTTCCGCTTCCTCGCTCACT
GACTCGCTGCGCTCGGTCGTTCGGCTGCGGCGAGCGGTATCAGCTCACTCAAAGGCGGTAATACGGTTAT
CCACAGAATCAGGGGATAACGCAGGAAAGAACATGTGAGCAAAAGGCCAGCAAAAGGCCAGGAACCGTAA
AAAGGCCGCGTTGCTGGCGTTTTTCCATAGGCTCCGCCCCCCTGACGAGCATCACAAAAATCGACGCTCA
AGTCAGAGGTGGCGAAACCCGACAGGACTATAAAGATACCAGGCGTTTCCCCCTGGAAGCTCCCTCGTGC
GCTCTCCTGTTCCGACCCTGCCGCTTACCGGATACCTGTCCGCCTTTCTCCCTTCGGGAAGCGTGGCGCT
TTCTCATAGCTCACGCTGTAGGTATCTCAGTTCGGTGTAGGTCGTTCGCTCCAAGCTGGGCTGTGTGCAC
GAACCCCCCGTTCAGCCCGACCGCTGCGCCTTATCCGGTAACTATCGTCTTGAGTCCAACCCGGTAAGAC
ACGACTTATCGCCACTGGCAGCAGCCACTGGTAACAGGATTAGCAGAGCGAGGTATGTAGGCGGTGCTAC
AGAGTTCTTGAAGTGGTGGCCTAACTACGGCTACACTAGAAGAACAGTATTTGGTATCTGCGCTCTGCTG
AAGCCAGTTACCTTCGGAAAAAGAGTTGGTAGCTCTTGATCCGGCAAACAAACCACCGCTGGTAGCGGTG
GTTTTTTTGTTTGCAAGCAGCAGATTACGCGCAGAAAAAAAGGATCTCAAGAAGATCCTTTGATCTTTTC
TACGGGGTCTGACGCTCAGTGGAACGAAAACTCACGTTAAGGGATTTTGGTCATGAGATTATCAAAAAGG
ATCTTCACCTAGATCCTTTTAAATTAAAAATGAAGTTTTAAATCAATCTAAAGTATATATGAGTAAACTT
GGTCTGACAGTTACCAATGCTTAATCAGTGAGGCACCTATCTCAGCGATCTGTCTATTTCGTTCATCCAT
AGTTGCCTGACTCCCCGTCGTGTAGATAACTACGATACGGGAGGGCTTACCATCTGGCCCCAGTGCTGCA
ATGATACCGCGAGACCCACGCTCACCGGCTCCAGATTTATCAGCAATAAACCAGCCAGCCGGAAGGGCCG
AGCGCAGAAGTGGTCCTGCAACTTTATCCGCCTCCATCCAGTCTATTAATTGTTGCCGGGAAGCTAGAGT
AAGTAGTTCGCCAGTTAATAGTTTGCGCAACGTTGTTGCCATTGCTACAGGCATCGTGGTGTCACGCTCG
TCGTTTGGTATGGCTTCATTCAGCTCCGGTTCCCAACGATCAAGGCGAGTTACATGATCCCCCATGTTGT
GCAAAAAAGCGGTTAGCTCCTTCGGTCCTCCGATCGTTGTCAGAAGTAAGTTGGCCGCAGTGTTATCACT
CATGGTTATGGCAGCACTGCATAATTCTCTTACTGTCATGCCATCCGTAAGATGCTTTTCTGTGACTGGT
GAGTACTCAACCAAGTCATTCTGAGAATAGTGTATGCGGCGACCGAGTTGCTCTTGCCCGGCGTCAATAC
GGGATAATACCGCGCCACATAGCAGAACTTTAAAAGTGCTCATCATTGGAAAACGTTCTTCGGGGCGAAA
ACTCTCAAGGATCTTACCGCTGTTGAGATCCAGTTCGATGTAACCCACTCGTGCACCCAACTGATCTTCA
GCATCTTTTACTTTCACCAGCGTTTCTGGGTGAGCAAAAACAGGAAGGCAAAATGCCGCAAAAAAGGGAA
TAAGGGCGACACGGAAATGTTGAATACTCATACTCTTCCTTTTTCAATATTATTGAAGCATTTATCAGGG
TTATTGTCTCATGAGCGGATACATATTTGAATGTATTTAGAAAAATAAACAAATAGGGGTTCCGCGCACA
TTTCCCCGAAAAGTGCCACCTGAC
